Addgene plasmid #223551: His-PHD2-181-426
Purpose: His-tagged human PHD2 catalytic domain with TEV cleavage site between His and PHD2 for PHD2 purification
Depositing lab: Somshuvra Mukhopadhyay. Depositing organization: University of Texas at Austin. Publication: PHD2 enzyme is an intracellular manganese sensor that initiates the homeostatic response against elevated manganese. Gurol KC, Jursa T, Cho EJ, Fast W, Dalby KN, Smith DR, Mukhopadhyay S. Proc Natl Acad Sci U S A. 2024 Jun 25;121(26):e2402538121. doi: 10.1073/pnas.2402538121. Epub 2024 Jun 21. PubMed 38905240.
Backbone
  Vector backbone: pProEx-HTa
  Backbone size w/o insert (bp): 4745
  Total vector size (bp): 5489
  Vector type: Bacterial Expression
Growth in bacteria
  Bacterial resistance: Ampicillin, 100 μg/mL
  Growth temperature: 37°C
  Growth strain: DH5alpha
  Copy number: High Copy
Gene/Insert
  Gene/Insert name: PHD2 (alt name: EGLN1)
  Species: H. sapiens (human)
  Insert size (bp): 741
  Mutation: Deleted amino acids 1-180.
  Entrez Gene: EGLN1 (a.k.a. C1orf12, ECYT3, HALAH, HIF-PH2, HIFPH2, HPH-2, HPH2, PHD2, SM20, ZMYND6)
  Promoter: trc
  Tag / fusion protein: 6x His (N terminal on backbone)
  Cloning method: Restriction Enzyme; 5′ cloning site BamHI (not destroyed); 3′ cloning site EcoRI (not destroyed)
  Sequencing primers: 5′ AGCGGATAACAATTTCACACAGG; 3′ GATTTAATCTGTATCAGG
Terms and licenses: Academic/Nonprofit Terms; Industry Terms: Not Available to Industry
How to cite: His-PHD2-181-426 was a gift from Somshuvra Mukhopadhyay (Addgene plasmid # 223551 ; http://n2t.net/addgene:223551 ; RRID:Addgene_223551)
