[The description below was written by a language model from this plasmid's Addgene catalogue record and pLannotate feature annotations shown in this document.]
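Description:
His-PHD2-181-426 is a bacterial expression plasmid built on the pProEx-HTa backbone for producing the catalytic domain of human PHD2 (EGLN1), the prolyl hydroxylase that acts as a cellular oxygen sensor by hydroxylating HIF-alpha subunits. The insert of about 740 bp lacks the first 180 amino acids, leaving residues 181–426, and was cloned between BamHI and EcoRI sites that both remain intact. The plasmid totals roughly 5.5 kb. It replicates in E. coli from a high-copy ColE1/pMB1-type origin and is selected with ampicillin through the β-lactamase gene. An f1 origin is also present, along with short remnants of bom, rop and lacZα from the vector's lineage.

Expression is driven by the trc promoter listed in the catalogue. The automated annotation does not call this promoter by name, but it marks a lac operator just upstream of the coding region. A lacI gene under the lacIq promoter is carried on the same plasmid, so transcription is kept repressed until relieved by IPTG. The open reading frame begins with a backbone-encoded N-terminal 6xHis tag (annotated as a partial 8xHis match), followed by a TEV protease recognition site and then the PHD2 fragment. The 5S rRNA segment and the rrnB T1 and T2 terminators lie downstream. The annotation tool matched the insert to the mouse Egln1 entry, but the catalogue records the species as human, and the match probably reflects the high conservation of this domain. This arrangement allows metal-affinity purification of the recombinant protein and removal of the tag by TEV cleavage, in line with the stated purpose of PHD2 purification.
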