Features (pLannotate 1.2.2; 20 found; start..end, strand, type, name):
     62..89      +  terminator     rrnB T2 terminator: transcription terminator T2 from the E. coli rrnB gene
    108..199     +  promoter       AmpR promoter: bla
    200..1060    +  CDS            AmpR: β-lactamase; bla; confers resistance to ampicillin, carbenicillin, and related antibiotics
   1231..1819    +  rep_origin     ori: high-copy-number ColE1/pMB1/pBR322/pUC origin of replication
   2005..2056    -  misc_feature   bom (fragment): basis of mobility region from pBR322
   2067..2495    -  rep_origin     f1 ori (sequence partly withheld): f1 bacteriophage origin of replication; arrow indicates direction of (+) strand synthesis
   2500..2516    -  CDS            lacZα (fragment): LacZα fragment of β-galactosidase; lacZ fragment
   2517..2607    -  misc_feature   bom (fragment): basis of mobility region from pBR322
   2709..2749    -  CDS            rop (fragment): Rop protein, which maintains plasmids at low copy number; rop
   2793..2870    +  promoter       lacIq promoter: lacI (mutant); In the lacIq allele, a single base change in the promoter boosts expression of the lacI gene about 10-fold.
   2871..3953    +  CDS            lacI: lac repressor; lacI; The lac repressor binds to the lac operator to inhibit transcription in E. coli. This inhibition can be relieved by adding lactose or isopropyl-β-D-thiogalactopyranoside (IPTG).
   3995..4012    +  promoter       tet promoter (fragment): E. coli promoter for tetracycline efflux protein gene
   4008..4109    -  CDS            yciV (fragment): RNAAM_ECOLI - Also known as trpH From Escherichia coli (strain K12).
   4184..4200    +  promoter       EM7 promoter (fragment): synthetic bacterial promoter&nbsp
   4222..4238    +  protein_bind   lac operator: The lac repressor binds to the lac operator to inhibit transcription in E. coli. This inhibition can be relieved by adding lactose or isopropyl-β-D-thiogalactopyranoside (IPTG). lac repressor encoded by lacI
   4269..4288    +  CDS            8xHis (fragment): 8xHis affinity tag
   4310..4330    +  CDS            TEV site: tobacco etch virus (TEV) protease recognition and cleavage site
   4328..5074    +  CDS            Egln1 (fragment): EGLN1_MOUSE - Experimental evidence at protein level: Swiss-Prot protein existence level 1. Cellular oxygen sensor that catalyzes, under normoxic conditions, the post-translational formation of 4-hydroxyproline in hypoxia-inducible factor (HIF) alpha proteins. Hydroxylates a specific proline found in each of the oxygen-dependent degradation (ODD) domains (N-terminal, NODD, and C-terminal, CODD) of HIF1A. Also hydroxylates HIF2A. Has a preference for the CODD site for both HIF1A and HIF1B. Hydroxylated HIFs are then targeted for proteasomal degradation via the von Hippel-Lindau ubiquitination c
   5253..5368    +  ncRNA          5S rRNA: Accession: RF00001 - 5S ribosomal RNA
   5372..5458    +  terminator     rrnB T1 terminator: Escherichia coli rrnB; transcription terminator T1 from the E. coli rrnB gene
>Addgene plasmid #223551 | His-PHD2-181-426 | addgene full sequence | sequence record 446475 | Addgene NGS Result
CAACGGCCCGGAGGGTGGCGGGCAGGACGCCCGCCATAAACTGCCAGGCATCAAATTAAGCAGAAGGCCA
TCCTGACGGATGGCCTTTTTGCGTTTCTACAAACTCTTTTGTTTATTTTTCTAAATACATTCAAATATGT
ATCCGCTCATGAGACAATAACCCTGATAAATGCTTCAATAATATTGAAAAAGGAAGAGTATGAGTATTCA
ACATTTCCGTGTCGCCCTTATTCCCTTTTTTGCGGCATTTTGCCTTCCTGTTTTTGCTCACCCAGAAACG
CTGGTGAAAGTAAAAGATGCTGAAGATCAGTTGGGTGCACGAGTGGGTTACATCGAACTGGATCTCAACA
GCGGTAAGATCCTTGAGAGTTTTCGCCCCGAAGAACGTTTTCCAATGATGAGCACTTTTAAAGTTCTGCT
ATGTGGCGCGGTATTATCCCGTGTTGACGCCGGGCAAGAGCAACTCGGTCGCCGCATACACTATTCTCAG
AATGACTTGGTTGAGTACTCACCAGTCACAGAAAAGCATCTTACGGATGGCATGACAGTAAGAGAATTAT
GCAGTGCTGCCATAACCATGAGTGATAACACTGCGGCCAACTTACTTCTGACAACGATCGGAGGACCGAA
GGAGCTAACCGCTTTTTTGCACAACATGGGGGATCATGTAACTCGCCTTGATCGTTGGGAACCGGAGCTG
AATGAAGCCATACCAAACGACGAGCGTGACACCACGATGCCTGTAGCAATGGCAACAACGTTGCGCAAAC
TATTAACTGGCGAACTACTTACTCTAGCTTCCCGGCAACAATTAATAGACTGGATGGAGGCGGATAAAGT
TGCAGGACCACTTCTGCGCTCGGCCCTTCCGGCTGGCTGGTTTATTGCTGATAAATCTGGAGCCGGTGAG
CGTGGGTCTCGCGGTATCATTGCAGCACTGGGGCCAGATGGTAAGCCCTCCCGTATCGTAGTTATCTACA
CGACGGGGAGTCAGGCAACTATGGATGAACGAAATAGACAGATCGCTGAGATAGGTGCCTCACTGATTAA
GCATTGGTAACTGTCAGACCAAGTTTACTCATATATACTTTAGATTGATTTAAAACTTCATTTTTAATTT
AAAAGGATCTAGGTGAAGATCCTTTTTGATAATCTCATGACCAAAATCCCTTAACGTGAGTTTTCGTTCC
ACTGAGCGTCAGACCCCGTAGAAAAGATCAAAGGATCTTCTTGAGATCCTTTTTTTCTGCGCGTAATCTG
CTGCTTGCAAACAAAAAAACCACCGCTACCAGCGGTGGTTTGTTTGCCGGATCAAGAGCTACCAACTCTT
TTTCCGAAGGTAACTGGCTTCAGCAGAGCGCAGATACCAAATACTGTCCTTCTAGTGTAGCCGTAGTTAG
GCCACCACTTCAAGAACTCTGTAGCACCGCCTACATACCTCGCTCTGCTAATCCTGTTACCAGTGGCTGC
TGCCAGTGGCGATAAGTCGTGTCTTACCGGGTTGGACTCAAGACGATAGTTACCGGATAAGGCGCAGCGG
TCGGGCTGAACGGGGGGTTCGTGCACACAGCCCAGCTTGGAGCGAACGACCTACACCGAACTGAGATACC
TACAGCGTGAGCTATGAGAAAGCGCCACGCTTCCCGAAGGGAGAAAGGCGGACAGGTATCCGGTAAGCGG
CAGGGTCGGAACAGGAGAGCGCACGAGGGAGCTTCCAGGGGGAAACGCCTGGTATCTTTATAGTCCTGTC
GGGTTTCGCCACCTCTGACTTGAGCGTCGATTTTTGTGATGCTCGTCAGGGGGGCGGAGCCTATGGAAAA
ACGCCAGCAACGCGGCCTTTTTACGGTTCCTGGCCTTTTGCTGGCCTTTTGCTCACATGTTCTTTCCTGC
GTTATCCCCTGATTCTGTGGATAACCGTATTACCGCCTTTGAGTGAGCTGATACCGCTCGCCGCAGCCGA
ACGACCGAGCGCAGCGAGTCAGTGAGCGAGGAAGCGGAAGAGCGCCTGATGCGGTATTTTCTCCTTACGC
ATCTGTGCGGTATTTCACACCGCATAATTTTGTTAAAATTCGCGTTAAATTTTTGTTAAATCAGCTCATT
TTTTAACCAATAGGCCGAAATCGGCAAAATCCCTTATAAATCAAAAGAATAGACCGAGATAGGGT
[37 nt withheld, positions 2166-2202]
AAAGAACGTGGACTCCAACGTCAAAGG
[49 nt withheld, positions 2230-2278]
T
[91 nt withheld, positions 2280-2370]
G
[124 nt withheld, positions 2372-2495]
CCCATTCGCCATTCAGGCTGCTATGGTGCACTCTCAGTACAATCTGCTCTGATGCCGCATAGTTAAGCCA
GTATACACTCCGCTATCGCTACGTGACTGGGTCATGGCTGCGCCCCGACACCCGCCAACACCCGCTGACG
CGCCCTGACGGGCTTGTCTGCTCCCGGCATCCGCTTACAGACAAGCTGTGACCGTCTCCGGGAGCTGCAT
GTGTCAGAGGTTTTCACCGTCATCACCGAAACGCGCGAGGCAGCAGATCAATTCGCGCGCGAAGGCGAAG
CGGCATGCATTTACGTTGACACCATCGAATGGTGCAAAACCTTTCGCGGTATGGCATGATAGCGCCCGGA
AGAGAGTCAATTCAGGGTGGTGAATGTGAAACCAGTAACGTTATACGATGTCGCAGAGTATGCCGGTGTC
TCTTATCAGACCGTTTCCCGCGTGGTGAACCAGGCCAGCCACGTTTCTGCGAAAACGCGGGAAAAAGTGG
AAGCGGCGATGGCGGAGCTGAATTACATTCCCAACCGCGTGGCACAACAACTGGCGGGCAAACAGTCGTT
GCTGATTGGCGTTGCCACCTCCAGTCTGGCCCTGCACGCGCCGTCGCAAATTGTCGCGGCGATTAAATCT
CGCGCCGATCAACTGGGTGCCAGCGTGGTGGTGTCGATGGTAGAACGAAGCGGCGTCGAAGCCTGTAAAG
CGGCGGTGCACAATCTTCTCGCGCAACGCGTCAGTGGGCTGATCATTAACTATCCGCTGGATGACCAGGA
TGCCATTGCTGTGGAAGCTGCCTGCACTAATGTTCCGGCGTTATTTCTTGATGTCTCTGACCAGACACCC
ATCAACAGTATTATTTTCTCCCATGAAGACGGTACGCGACTGGGCGTGGAGCATCTGGTCGCATTGGGTC
ACCAGCAAATCGCGCTGTTAGCGGGCCCATTAAGTTCTGTCTCGGCGCGTCTGCGTCTGGCTGGCTGGCA
TAAATATCTCACTCGCAATCAAATTCAGCCGATAGCGGAACGGGAAGGCGACTGGAGTGCCATGTCCGGT
TTTCAACAAACCATGCAAATGCTGAATGAGGGCATCGTTCCCACTGCGATGCTGGTTGCCAACGATCAGA
TGGCGCTGGGCGCAATGCGCGCCATTACCGAGTCCGGGCTGCGCGTTGGTGCGGATATCTCGGTAGTGGG
ATACGACGATACCGAAGACAGCTCATGTTATATCCCGCCGTTAACCACCATCAAACAGGATTTTCGCCTG
CTGGGGCAAACCAGCGTGGACCGCTTGCTGCAACTCTCTCAGGGCCAGGCGGTGAAGGGCAATCAGCTGT
TGCCCGTCTCACTGGTGAAAAGAAAAACCACCCTGGCACCCAATACGCAAACCGCCTCTCCCCGCGCGTT
GGCCGATTCATTAATGCAGCTGGCACGACAGGTTTCCCGACTGGAAAGCGGGCAGTGAGCGCAACGCAAT
TAATGTAAGTTAGCGCGAATTGATCTGGTTTGACAGCTTATCATCGACTGCACGGTGCACCAATGCTTCT
GGCGTCAGGCAGCCATCGGAAGCTGTGGTATGGCTGTGCAGGTCGTAAATCACTGCATAATTCGTGTCGC
TCAAGGCGCACTCCCGTTCTGGATAATGTTTTTTGCGCCGACATCATAACGGTTCTGGCAAATATTCTGA
AATGAGCTGTTGACAATTAATCATCCGGTCCGTATAATCTGTGGAATTGTGAGCGGATAACAATTTCACA
CAGGAAACAGACCATGTCGTACTACCATCACCATCACCATCACGATTACGATATCCCAACGACCGAAAAC
CTGTATTTTCAGGGCGCCATGGATCCCAACGGGCAGACGAAGCCCCTGCCGGCGCTGAAGCTGGCGCTCG
AGTACATCGTGCCGTGCATGAACAAGCACGGCATCTGTGTGGTGGACGACTTCCTCGGCAAGGAGACCGG
ACAGCAGATCGGCGACGAGGTGCGCGCCCTGCACGACACCGGGAAGTTCACGGACGGGCAGCTGGTCAGC
CAGAAGAGTGACTCGTCCAAGGACATCCGAGGCGATAAGATCACCTGGATCGAGGGCAAGGAGCCCGGCT
GCGAAACCATTGGGCTGCTCATGAGCAGCATGGACGACCTGATACGCCACTGTAACGGGAAGCTGGGCAG
CTACAAAATCAATGGCCGGACGAAAGCCATGGTTGCTTGTTATCCGGGCAATGGAACGGGTTATGTACGT
CATGTTGATAATCCAAATGGAGATGGAAGATGTGTGACATGTATATATTATCTTAATAAAGACTGGGATG
CCAAGGTAAGTGGAGGTATACTTCGAATTTTTCCAGAAGGCAAAGCCCAGTTTGCTGACATTGAACCCAA
ATTTGATAGACTGCTGTTTTTCTGGTCTGACCGTCGCAACCCTCATGAAGTACAACCAGCATATGCTACA
AGGTACGCAATAACTGTTTGGTATTTTGATGCAGATGAGAGAGCACGAGCTAAAGTAAAATATCTAACAG
GTGAAAAAGGTGTGAGGGTTGAACTCAATAAACCTTCAGATTCGGTCGGTAAAGACGTCTTCTAGGAATT
CAAAGGCCTACGTCGACGAGCTCAACTAGTGCGGCCGCTTTCGAATCTAGAGCCTGCAGTCTCGAGGCAT
GCGGTACCAAGCTTGGCTGTTTTGGCGGATGAGAGAAGATTTTCAGCCTGATACAGATTAAATCAGAACG
CAGAAGCGGTCTGATAAAACAGAATTTGCCTGGCGGCAGTAGCGCGGTGGTCCCACCTGACCCCATGCCG
AACTCAGAAGTGAAACGCCGTAGCGCCGATGGTAGTGTGGGGTCTCCCCATGCGAGAGTAGGGAACTGCC
AGGCATCAAATAAAACGAAAGGCTCAGTCGAAAGACTGGGCCTTTCGTTTTATCTGTTGTTTGTCGGTGA
ACGCTCTCCTGAGTAGGACAAATCCGCCGGGAGCGGATTTGAACGTTGCGAAG
