>Addgene plasmid #223551 | His-PHD2-181-426 | depositor partial sequence | sequence record 437883 | Forward Sequence with M13-pUC Primer
GCGACTTCTCGTACTACCATCACCATCACCATCACGATTACGATATCCCAACGACCGAAAACCTGTATTT
TCAGGGCGCCATGGATCCCAACGGGCAGACGAAGCCCCTGCCGGCGCTGAAGCTGGCGCTCGAGTACATC
GTGCCGTGCATGAACAAGCACGGCATCTGTGTGGTGGACGACTTCCTCGGCAAGGAGACCGGACAGCAGA
TCGGCGACGAGGTGCGCGCCCTGCACGACACCGGGAAGTTCACGGACGGGCAGCTGGTCAGCCAGAAGAG
TGACTCGTCCAAGGACATCCGAGGCGATAAGATCACCTGGATCGAGGGCAAGGAGCCCGGCTGCGAAACC
ATTGGGCTGCTCATGAGCAGCATGGACGACCTGATACGCCACTGTAACGGGAAGCTGGGCAGCTACAAAA
TCAATGGCCGGACGAAAGCCATGGTTGCTTGTTATCCGGGCTATGGAACGGGTTATGTACGTCATGTGGA
TTTCCGCTGGACATGCATGATGTGTGGATTGATAACCCATCTAAAAATAGACAACAATCCTTTTGCAAAA
GGGCTTCCGGGACCTGGAAATGGCCAAAGAGAAACAAAATACTCTCCCCCCCTGCACTCCCTGAGGTGTT
TGAT
