>Addgene plasmid #223551 | His-PHD2-181-426 | depositor partial sequence | sequence record 437884 | Reverse Sequence with pBAD_Rev Primer
AACTGCCAACATCGCCAAACAGCCAAGCTTGGTACCGCATGCCTCGAGACTGCAGGCTCTAGATTCGAAA
GCGGCCGCACTAGTTGAGCTCGTCGACGTAGGCCTTTGAATTCCTAGAAGACGTCTTTACCGACCGAATC
TGAAGGTTTATTGAGTTCAACCCTCACACCTTTTTCACCTGTTAGATATTTTACTTTAGCTCGTGCTCTC
TCATCTGCATCAAAATACCAAACAGTTATTGCGTACCTTGTAGCATATGCTGGTTGTACTTCATGAGGGT
TGCGACGGTCAGACCAGAAAAACAGCAGTCTATCAAATTTGGGTTCAATGTCAGCAAACTGGGCTTTGCC
TTCTGGAAAAATTCGAAGTATACCTCCACTTACCTTGGCATCCCAGTCTTTATTAAGATAATATATACAT
GTCACACATCTTCCATCTCCATTTGGATTATCAACATGACGTACATAACCCGTTCCATTGCCCGGATAAC
AAGCAACCATGGCTTTCGTCCGGCCATTGATTTTGTAGCTGCCCAGCTTCCCGTTACAGTGGCGTATCAG
GTCGTCCATGCTGCTCATGAGCAGCCCAATGGTTTCGCAGCCGGGCTCCTTGCCCTCGATCCAGGTGATC
TTATCGCCTC
